Addgene plasmid #242136: pcDNA-DEST47-SIRT6
Purpose: Expression in mammalian cells
Depositing lab: J. Carl Barrett & Izumi Horikawa. Depositing organization: National Cancer Institute (NCI). Publication: Evolutionarily conserved and nonconserved cellular localizations and functions of human SIRT proteins. Michishita E, Park JY, Burneskis JM, Barrett JC, Horikawa I. Mol Biol Cell. 2005 Oct;16(10):4623-35. doi: 10.1091/mbc.e05-01-0033. Epub 2005 Aug 3. PubMed 16079181.
Backbone
  Vector backbone: pcDNA-DEST47
  Backbone manufacturer: Invitrogen
  Backbone size w/o insert (bp): 7780
  Vector type: Mammalian Expression
Growth in bacteria
  Bacterial resistance: Ampicillin, 100 μg/mL
  Growth temperature: 37°C
  Growth strain: DH5alpha
  Copy number: High Copy
Gene/Insert
  Gene/Insert name: SIRT6
  Species: H. sapiens (human)
  Insert size (bp): 1065
  Entrez Gene: SIRT6 (a.k.a. SIR2L6, hSIRT6)
  Promoter: CMV
  Tag / fusion protein: Cycle 3 GFP (C terminal on insert)
  Cloning method: Gateway Cloning
Terms and licenses: Academic/Nonprofit Terms; Industry Terms: Not Available to Industry
How to cite: pcDNA-DEST47-SIRT6 was a gift from J. Carl Barrett & Izumi Horikawa (Addgene plasmid # 242136 ; http://n2t.net/addgene:242136 ; RRID:Addgene_242136)
