[The description below was written by a language model from this plasmid's Addgene catalogue record and pLannotate feature annotations shown in this document.]
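Description:
pcDNA-DEST47-SIRT6 is a mammalian expression plasmid built on the Invitrogen pcDNA-DEST47 Gateway destination backbone, carrying the human SIRT6 coding sequence (1,065 bp) fused at its C terminus to Cycle 3 GFP. It is maintained in E. coli through a high-copy ColE1/pUC-type origin and selected with ampicillin via the β-lactamase gene. An f1 origin is also present, which allows single-stranded DNA production. The sequenced record is 7,230 nt, shorter than the listed empty backbone. This fits Gateway recombination, in which the insert replaces the destination cassette, and the flanking sites annotated as attB1 and attB2 are what remain of that reaction.

Expression is driven by the human cytomegalovirus immediate early enhancer and promoter. A T7 promoter lies just upstream of attB1 and could support in vitro transcription. The SIRT6 open reading frame sits between the two att sites, followed by the mammalian codon-optimized Cycle 3 GFP coding sequence. The catalogue describes GFP as a C-terminal fusion to the insert, so translation would read through attB2. Transcripts terminate at the bovine growth hormone polyadenylation signal. A separate cassette, made up of the SV40 early promoter, the neomycin phosphotransferase gene and the SV40 poly(A) signal, provides a marker for G418 selection of stably transfected mammalian cells. The short hits annotated as an HIV-1 LTR, ble, lacI and an additional SV40 promoter are fragments and are probably backbone remnants or annotation artefacts rather than functional parts.

SIRT6 is an NAD-dependent deacetylase linked to telomere maintenance, gene expression and genomic stability. The stated purpose is expression in mammalian cells, and the GFP fusion suits visualising the protein's subcellular localization, which matches the focus of the associated study on human SIRT proteins.
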