Features (pLannotate 1.2.2; 23 found; start..end, strand, type, name):
     28..80      -  misc_feature   bom (fragment): basis of mobility region from pBR322
    235..614     +  enhancer       CMV enhancer: human cytomegalovirus immediate early enhancer
    615..818     +  promoter       CMV promoter: human cytomegalovirus (CMV) immediate early promoter
    814..847     +  LTR            5' LTR (truncated) (fragment): truncated 5' long terminal repeat (LTR) from HIV-1
    863..881     +  promoter       T7 promoter: promoter for bacteriophage T7 RNA polymerase
    914..938     +  protein_bind   attB1: mutant version of attB; recombination site for the Gateway® BP reaction BP Clonase™
    959..2023    +  CDS            SIRT6: SIR6_HUMAN - Also known as SIR2L6. Experimental evidence at protein level: Swiss-Prot protein existence level 1. NAD-dependent protein deacetylase involved in various processes including telomere maintenance and gene expression, and consequently has roles in genomic stability, cell senescence and apoptosis (PubMed:18337721, PubMed:19135889, PubMed:19625767, PubMed:21362626). Has very weak deacetylase activity and can bind NAD(+) in the absence of acetylated substrate (PubMed:21362626). Has deacetylase activity towards histone H3K9Ac and H3K56Ac (PubMed:19625767, PubMed:21362626). Modulates ace
   2043..2067    -  protein_bind   attB2: mutant version of attB; recombination site for the Gateway® BP reaction BP Clonase™
   2078..2797    +  CDS            Cycle 3 GFP: Cycle 3 GFP (Crameri et al., 1996) mammalian codon-optimized
   2825..3049    +  polyA_signal   bGH poly(A) signal: bovine growth hormone polyadenylation signal
   3053..3074    +  promoter       SV40 promoter (fragment): SV40 enhancer and early promoter
   3095..3523    +  rep_origin     f1 ori (sequence partly withheld): f1 bacteriophage origin of replication; arrow indicates direction of (+) strand synthesis
   3537..3866    +  promoter       SV40 promoter: SV40 enhancer and early promoter
   3933..4724    +  CDS            neo: KKA2_KLEPN - Also known as kan, nptII. Experimental evidence at protein level: Swiss-Prot protein existence level 1. Resistance to kanamycin, neomycin, paromomycin, ribostamycin, butirosin and gentamicin B. From Klebsiella pneumoniae.
   4750..4908    +  CDS            ble (fragment): BLE_KLEPN - Experimental evidence at protein level: Swiss-Prot protein existence level 1. Binding protein with a strong affinity to the bleomycin family of antibiotics. Binds to CL990; an antimitotic-antibiotic compound. From Klebsiella pneumoniae.
   4903..5024    +  polyA_signal   SV40 poly(A) signal: SV40 polyadenylation signal
   5097..5113    -  protein_bind   lac operator: The lac repressor binds to the lac operator to inhibit transcription in E. coli. This inhibition can be relieved by adding lactose or isopropyl-β-D-thiogalactopyranoside (IPTG). lac repressor encoded by lacI
   5121..5151    -  promoter       lac promoter: promoter for the E. coli lac operon
   5166..5187    -  protein_bind   CAP binding site: CAP binding activates transcription in the presence of cAMP. E. coli catabolite activator protein
   5200..5292    -  CDS            lacI (fragment): lac repressor; lacI; The lac repressor binds to the lac operator to inhibit transcription in E. coli. This inhibition can be relieved by adding lactose or isopropyl-β-D-thiogalactopyranoside (IPTG).
   5475..6063    -  rep_origin     ori: high-copy-number ColE1/pMB1/pBR322/pUC origin of replication
   6234..7094    -  CDS            AmpR: β-lactamase; bla; confers resistance to ampicillin, carbenicillin, and related antibiotics
   7095..7199    -  promoter       AmpR promoter: bla
>Addgene plasmid #242136 | pcDNA-DEST47-SIRT6 | addgene full sequence | sequence record 483733 | Addgene NGS Result
GACGGATCGGGAGATCTCCCGATCCCCTATGGTGCACTCTCAGTACAATCTGCTCTGATGCCGCATAGTT
AAGCCAGTATCTGCTCCCTGCTTGTGTGTTGGAGGTCGCTGAGTAGTGCGCGAGCAAAATTTAAGCTACA
ACAAGGCAAGGCTTGACCGACAATTGCATGAAGAATCTGCTTAGGGTTAGGCGTTTTGCGCTGCTTCGCG
ATGTACGGGCCAGATATACGCGTTGACATTGATTATTGACTAGTTATTAATAGTAATCAATTACGGGGTC
ATTAGTTCATAGCCCATATATGGAGTTCCGCGTTACATAACTTACGGTAAATGGCCCGCCTGGCTGACCG
CCCAACGACCCCCGCCCATTGACGTCAATAATGACGTATGTTCCCATAGTAACGCCAATAGGGACTTTCC
ATTGACGTCAATGGGTGGAGTATTTACGGTAAACTGCCCACTTGGCAGTACATCAAGTGTATCATATGCC
AAGTACGCCCCCTATTGACGTCAATGACGGTAAATGGCCCGCCTGGCATTATGCCCAGTACATGACCTTA
TGGGACTTTCCTACTTGGCAGTACATCTACGTATTAGTCATCGCTATTACCATGGTGATGCGGTTTTGGC
AGTACATCAATGGGCGTGGATAGCGGTTTGACTCACGGGGATTTCCAAGTCTCCACCCCATTGACGTCAA
TGGGAGTTTGTTTTGGCACCAAAATCAACGGGACTTTCCAAAATGTCGTAACAACTCCGCCCCATTGACG
CAAATGGGCGGTAGGCGTGTACGGTGGGAGGTCTATATAAGCAGAGCTCTCTGGCTAACTAGAGAACCCA
CTGCTTACTGGCTTATCGAAATTAATACGACTCACTATAGGGAGACCCAAGCTGGCTAGTTAAGCTTGAT
CAAACAAGTTTGTACAAAAAAGCAGGCTCCGCGGCCGCCCCCTTCACCATGTCGGTGAATTACGCGGCGG
GGCTGTCGCCGTACGCGGACAAGGGCAAGTGCGGCCTCCCGGAGATCTTCGACCCCCCGGAGGAGCTGGA
GCGGAAGGTGTGGGAACTGGCGAGGCTGGTCTGGCAGTCTTCCAGTGTGGTGTTCCACACGGGTGCCGGC
ATCAGCACTGCCTCTGGCATCCCCGACTTCAGGGGTCCCCACGGAGTCTGGACCATGGAGGAGCGAGGTC
TGGCCCCCAAGTTCGACACCACCTTTGAGAGCGCGCGGCCCACGCAGACCCACATGGCGCTGGTGCAGCT
GGAGCGCGTGGGCCTCCTCCGCTTCCTGGTCAGCCAGAACGTGGACGGGCTCCATGTGCGCTCAGGCTTC
CCCAGGGACAAACTGGCAGAGCTCCACGGGAACATGTTTGTGGAAGAATGTGCCAAGTGTAAGACGCAGT
ACGTCCGAGACACAGTCGTGGGCACCATGGGCCTGAAGGCCACGGGCCGGCTCTGCACCGTGGCTAAGGC
AAGGGGGCTGCGAGCCTGCAGGGGAGAGCTGAGGGACACCATCCTAGACTGGGAGGACTCCCTGCCCGAC
CGGGACCTGGCACTCGCCGATGAGGCCAGCAGGAACGCCGACCTGTCCATCACGCTGGGTACATCGCTGC
AGATCCGGCCCAGCGGGAACCTGCCGCTGGCTACCAAGCGCCGGGGAGGCCGCCTGGTCATCGTCAACCT
GCAGCCCACCAAGCACGACCGCCATGCTGACCTCCGCATCCATGGCTACGTTGACGAGGTCATGACCCGG
CTCATGAAGCACCTGGGGCTGGAGATCCCCGCCTGGGACGGCCCCCGTGTGCTGGAGAGGGCGCTGCCAC
CCCTGCCCCGCCCGCCCACCCCCAAGCTGGAGCCCAAGGAGGAATCTCCCACCCGGATCAACGGCTCTAT
CCCCGCCGGCCCCAAGCAGGAGCCCTGCGCCCAGCACAACGGCTCAGAGCCCGCCAGCCCCAAACGGGAG
CGGCCCACCAGCCCTGCCCCCCACAGACCCCCCAAAAGGGTGAAGGCCAAGGCGGTCCCCAGCTTTAAGG
GTGGGCGCGCCGACCCAGCTTTCTTGTACAAAGTGGTTCGATCTAGAATGGCTAGCAAAGGAGAAGAACT
TTTCACTGGAGTTGTCCCAATTCTTGTTGAATTAGATGGTGATGTTAATGGGCACAAATTTTCTGTCAGT
GGAGAGGGTGAAGGTGATGCTACATACGGAAAGCTTACCCTTAAATTTATTTGCACTACTGGAAAACTAC
CTGTTCCATGGCCAACACTTGTCACTACTTTCTCTTATGGTGTTCAATGCTTTTCCCGTTATCCGGATCA
TATGAAACGGCATGACTTTTTCAAGAGTGCCATGCCCGAAGGTTATGTACAGGAACGCACTATATCTTTC
AAAGATGACGGGAACTACAAGACGCGTGCTGAAGTCAAGTTTGAAGGTGATACCCTTGTTAATCGTATCG
AGTTAAAAGGTATTGATTTTAAAGAAGATGGAAACATTCTCGGACACAAACTCGAGTACAACTATAACTC
ACACAATGTATACATCACGGCAGACAAACAAAAGAATGGAATCAAAGCTAACTTCAAAATTCGCCACAAC
ATTGAAGATGGATCCGTTCAACTAGCAGACCATTATCAACAAAATACTCCAATTGGCGATGGCCCTGTCC
TTTTACCAGACAACCATTACCTGTCGACACAATCTGCCCTTTCGAAAGATCCCAACGAAAAGCGTGACCA
CATGGTCCTTCTTGAGTTTGTAACTGCTGCTGGGATTACACATGGCATGGATGAGCTCTACAAATAATGA
ATTAAACCCGCTGATCAGCCTCGACTGTGCCTTCTAGTTGCCAGCCATCTGTTGTTTGCCCCTCCCCCGT
GCCTTCCTTGACCCTGGAAGGTGCCACTCCCACTGTCCTTTCCTAATAAAATGAGGAAATTGCATCGCAT
TGTCTGAGTAGGTGTCATTCTATTCTGGGGGGTGGGGTGGGGCAGGACAGCAAGGGGGAGGATTGGGAAG
ACAATAGCAGGCATGCTGGGGATGCGGTGGGCTCTATGGCTTCTGAGGCGGAAAGAACCAGCTGGGGCTC
TAGGGGGTATCCCC
[124 nt withheld, positions 3095-3218]
C
[91 nt withheld, positions 3220-3310]
A
[49 nt withheld, positions 3312-3360]
CCTTTGACGTTGGAGTCCACGTTCTTT
[37 nt withheld, positions 3388-3424]
ACCCTATCTCGGTCTATTCTTTTGATTTATAAGGGATTTTGCCGATTTCGGCCTATTGGTTAAAAAATGA
GCTGATTTAACAAAAATTTAACGCGAATTAATTCTGTGGAATGTGTGTCAGTTAGGGTGTGGAAAGTCCC
CAGGCTCCCCAGCAGGCAGAAGTATGCAAAGCATGCATCTCAATTAGTCAGCAACCAGGTGTGGAAAGTC
CCCAGGCTCCCCAGCAGGCAGAAGTATGCAAAGCATGCATCTCAATTAGTCAGCAACCATAGTCCCGCCC
CTAACTCCGCCCATCCCGCCCCTAACTCCGCCCAGTTCCGCCCATTCTCCGCCCCATGGCTGACTAATTT
TTTTTATTTATGCAGAGGCCGAGGCCGCCTCTGCCTCTGAGCTATTCCAGAAGTAGTGAGGAGGCTTTTT
TGGAGGCCTAGGCTTTTGCAAAAAGCTCCCGGGAGCTTGTATATCCATTTTCGGATCTGATCAAGAGACA
GGATGAGGATCGTTTCGCATGATTGAACAAGATGGATTGCACGCAGGTTCTCCGGCCGCTTGGGTGGAGA
GGCTATTCGGCTATGACTGGGCACAACAGACAATCGGCTGCTCTGATGCCGCCGTGTTCCGGCTGTCAGC
GCAGGGGCGCCCGGTTCTTTTTGTCAAGACCGACCTGTCCGGTGCCCTGAATGAACTGCAGGACGAGGCA
GCGCGGCTATCGTGGCTGGCCACGACGGGCGTTCCTTGCGCAGCTGTGCTCGACGTTGTCACTGAAGCGG
GAAGGGACTGGCTGCTATTGGGCGAAGTGCCGGGGCAGGATCTCCTGTCATCTCACCTTGCTCCTGCCGA
GAAAGTATCCATCATGGCTGATGCAATGCGGCGGCTGCATACGCTTGATCCGGCTACCTGCCCATTCGAC
CACCAAGCGAAACATCGCATCGAGCGAGCACGTACTCGGATGGAAGCCGGTCTTGTCGATCAGGATGATC
TGGACGAAGAGCATCAGGGGCTCGCGCCAGCCGAACTGTTCGCCAGGCTCAAGGCGCGCATGCCCGACGG
CGAGGATCTCGTCGTGACCCATGGCGATGCCTGCTTGCCGAATATCATGGTGGAAAATGGCCGCTTTTCT
GGATTCATCGACTGTGGCCGGCTGGGTGTGGCGGACCGCTATCAGGACATAGCGTTGGCTACCCGTGATA
TTGCTGAAGAGCTTGGCGGCGAATGGGCTGACCGCTTCCTCGTGCTTTACGGTATCGCCGCTCCCGATTC
GCAGCGCATCGCCTTCTATCGCCTTCTTGACGAGTTCTTCTGAGCGGGACTCTGGGGTTCGCGAAATGAC
CGACCAAGCGACGCCCAACCTGCCATCACGAGATTTCGATTCCACCGCCGCCTTCTATGAAAGGTTGGGC
TTCGGAATCGTTTTCCGGGACGCCGGCTGGATGATCCTCCAGCGCGGGGATCTCATGCTGGAGTTCTTCG
CCCACCCCAACTTGTTTATTGCAGCTTATAATGGTTACAAATAAAGCAATAGCATCACAAATTTCACAAA
TAAAGCATTTTTTTCACTGCATTCTAGTTGTGGTTTGTCCAAACTCATCAATGTATCTTATCATGTCTGT
ATACCGTCGACCTCTAGCTAGAGCTTGGCGTAATCATGGTCATAGCTGTTTCCTGTGTGAAATTGTTATC
CGCTCACAATTCCACACAACATACGAGCCGGAAGCATAAAGTGTAAAGCCTGGGGTGCCTAATGAGTGAG
CTAACTCACATTAATTGCGTTGCGCTCACTGCCCGCTTTCCAGTCGGGAAACCTGTCGTGCCAGCTGCAT
TAATGAATCGGCCAACGCGCGGGGAGAGGCGGTTTGCGTATTGGGCGCTCTTCCGCTTCCTCGCTCACTG
ACTCGCTGCGCTCGGTCGTTCGGCTGCGGCGAGCGGTATCAGCTCACTCAAAGGCGGTAATACGGTTATC
CACAGAATCAGGGGATAACGCAGGAAAGAACATGTGAGCAAAAGGCCAGCAAAAGGCCAGGAACCGTAAA
AAGGCCGCGTTGCTGGCGTTTTTCCATAGGCTCCGCCCCCCTGACGAGCATCACAAAAATCGACGCTCAA
GTCAGAGGTGGCGAAACCCGACAGGACTATAAAGATACCAGGCGTTTCCCCCTGGAAGCTCCCTCGTGCG
CTCTCCTGTTCCGACCCTGCCGCTTACCGGATACCTGTCCGCCTTTCTCCCTTCGGGAAGCGTGGCGCTT
TCTCATAGCTCACGCTGTAGGTATCTCAGTTCGGTGTAGGTCGTTCGCTCCAAGCTGGGCTGTGTGCACG
AACCCCCCGTTCAGCCCGACCGCTGCGCCTTATCCGGTAACTATCGTCTTGAGTCCAACCCGGTAAGACA
CGACTTATCGCCACTGGCAGCAGCCACTGGTAACAGGATTAGCAGAGCGAGGTATGTAGGCGGTGCTACA
GAGTTCTTGAAGTGGTGGCCTAACTACGGCTACACTAGAAGAACAGTATTTGGTATCTGCGCTCTGCTGA
AGCCAGTTACCTTCGGAAAAAGAGTTGGTAGCTCTTGATCCGGCAAACAAACCACCGCTGGTAGCGGTGG
TTTTTTTGTTTGCAAGCAGCAGATTACGCGCAGAAAAAAAGGATCTCAAGAAGATCCTTTGATCTTTTCT
ACGGGGTCTGACGCTCAGTGGAACGAAAACTCACGTTAAGGGATTTTGGTCATGAGATTATCAAAAAGGA
TCTTCACCTAGATCCTTTTAAATTAAAAATGAAGTTTTAAATCAATCTAAAGTATATATGAGTAAACTTG
GTCTGACAGTTACCAATGCTTAATCAGTGAGGCACCTATCTCAGCGATCTGTCTATTTCGTTCATCCATA
GTTGCCTGACTCCCCGTCGTGTAGATAACTACGATACGGGAGGGCTTACCATCTGGCCCCAGTGCTGCAA
TGATACCGCGAGACCCACGCTCACCGGCTCCAGATTTATCAGCAATAAACCAGCCAGCCGGAAGGGCCGA
GCGCAGAAGTGGTCCTGCAACTTTATCCGCCTCCATCCAGTCTATTAATTGTTGCCGGGAAGCTAGAGTA
AGTAGTTCGCCAGTTAATAGTTTGCGCAACGTTGTTGCCATTGCTACAGGCATCGTGGTGTCACGCTCGT
CGTTTGGTATGGCTTCATTCAGCTCCGGTTCCCAACGATCAAGGCGAGTTACATGATCCCCCATGTTGTG
CAAAAAAGCGGTTAGCTCCTTCGGTCCTCCGATCGTTGTCAGAAGTAAGTTGGCCGCAGTGTTATCACTC
ATGGTTATGGCAGCACTGCATAATTCTCTTACTGTCATGCCATCCGTAAGATGCTTTTCTGTGACTGGTG
AGTACTCAACCAAGTCATTCTGAGAATAGTGTATGCGGCGACCGAGTTGCTCTTGCCCGGCGTCAATACG
GGATAATACCGCGCCACATAGCAGAACTTTAAAAGTGCTCATCATTGGAAAACGTTCTTCGGGGCGAAAA
CTCTCAAGGATCTTACCGCTGTTGAGATCCAGTTCGATGTAACCCACTCGTGCACCCAACTGATCTTCAG
CATCTTTTACTTTCACCAGCGTTTCTGGGTGAGCAAAAACAGGAAGGCAAAATGCCGCAAAAAAGGGAAT
AAGGGCGACACGGAAATGTTGAATACTCATACTCTTCCTTTTTCAATATTATTGAAGCATTTATCAGGGT
TATTGTCTCATGAGCGGATACATATTTGAATGTATTTAGAAAAATAAACAAATAGGGGTTCCGCGCACAT
TTCCCCGAAAAGTGCCACCTGACGTC
